>Addgene plasmid #75722 | TEK gRNA (BRDN0001146784) | addgene full sequence | sequence record 184438 | Addgene Assembled Sequence
CCCGGGTGCAAAGATGGATAAAGTTTTAAACAGAGAGGAATCTTTGCAGCTAATGGACCTTCTAGGTCTT
GAAAGGAGTGGGAATTGGCTCCGGTGCCCGTCAGTGGGCAGAGCGCACATCGCCCACAGTCCCCGAGAAG
TTGGGGGGAGGGGTCGGCAATTGATCCGGTGCCTAGAGAAGGTGGCGCGGGGTAAACTGGGAAAGTGATG
TCGTGTACTGGCTCCGCCTTTTTCCCGAGGGTGGGGGAGAACCGTATATAAGTGCAGTAGTCGCCGTGAA
CGTTCTTTTTCGCAACGGGTTTGCCGCCAGAACACAGGTAAGTGCCGTGTGTGGTTCCCGCGGGCCTGGC
CTCTTTACGGGTTATGGCCCTTGCGTGCCTTGAATTACTTCCACCTGGCTGCAGTACGTGATTCTTGATC
CCGAGCTTCGGGTTGGAAGTGGGTGGGAGAGTTCGAGGCCTTGCGCTTAAGGAGCCCCTTCGCCTCGTGC
TTGAGTTGAGGCCTGGCCTGGGCGCTGGGGCCGCCGCGTGCGAATCTGGTGGCACCTTCGCGCCTGTCTC
GCTGCTTTCGATAAGTCTCTAGCCATTTAAAATTTTTGATGACCTGCTGCGACGCTTTTTTTCTGGCAAG
ATAGTCTTGTAAATGCGGGCCAAGATCTGCACACTGGTATTTCGGTTTTTGGGGCCGCGGGCGGCGACGG
GGCCCGTGCGTCCCAGCGCACATGTTCGGCGAGGCGGGGCCTGCGAGCGCGGCCACCGAGAATCGGACGG
GGGTAGTCTCAAGCTGGCCGGCCTGCTCTGGTGCCTGGCCTCGCGCCGCCGTGTATCGCCCCGCCCTGGG
CGGCAAGGCTGGCCCGGTCGGCACCAGTTGCGTGAGCGGAAAGATGGCCGCTTCCCGGCCCTGCTGCAGG
GAGCTCAAAATGGAGGACGCGGCGCTCGGGAGAGCGGGCGGGTGAGTCACCCACACAAAGGAAAAGGGCC
TTTCCGTCCTCAGCCGTCGCTTCATGTGACTCCACGGAGTACCGGGCGCCGTCCAGGCACCTCGATTAGT
TCTCGAGCTTTTGGAGTACGTCGTCTTTAGGTTGGGGGGAGGGGTTTTATGCGATGGAGTTTCCCCACAC
TGAGTGGGTGGAGACTGAAGTTAGGCCAGCTTGGCACTTGATGTAATTCTCCTTGGAATTTGCCCTTTTT
GAGTTTGGATCTTGGTTCATTCTCAAGCCTCAGACAGTGGTTCAAAGTTTTTTTCTTCCATTTCAGGTGT
CGTGACGTACGGCCACCATGACCGAGTACAAGCCCACGGTGCGCCTCGCCACCCGCGACGACGTCCCCAG
GGCCGTACGCACCCTCGCCGCCGCGTTCGCCGACTACCCCGCCACGCGCCACACCGTCGATCCGGACCGC
CACATCGAGCGGGTCACCGAGCTGCAAGAACTCTTCCTCACGCGCGTCGGGCTCGACATCGGCAAGGTGT
GGGTCGCGGACGACGGCGCCGCCGTGGCGGTCTGGACCACGCCGGAGAGCGTCGAAGCGGGGGCGGTGTT
CGCCGAGATCGGCCCGCGCATGGCCGAGTTGAGCGGTTCCCGGCTGGCCGCGCAGCAACAGATGGAAGGC
CTCCTGGCGCCGCACCGGCCCAAGGAGCCCGCGTGGTTCCTGGCCACCGTCGGAGTCTCGCCCGACCACC
AGGGCAAGGGTCTGGGCAGCGCCGTCGTGCTCCCCGGAGTGGAGGCGGCCGAGCGCGCCGGGGTGCCCGC
CTTCCTGGAGACCTCCGCGCCCCGCAACCTCCCCTTCTACGAGCGGCTCGGCTTCACCGTCACCGCCGAC
GTCGAGGTGCCCGAAGGACCGCGCACCTGGTGCATGACCCGCAAGCCCGGTGCCTGAACGCGTTAAGTCG
ACAATCAACCTCTGGATTACAAAATTTGTGAAAGATTGACTGGTATTCTTAACTATGTTGCTCCTTTTAC
GCTATGTGGATACGCTGCTTTAATGCCTTTGTATCATGCTATTGCTTCCCGTATGGCTTTCATTTTCTCC
TCCTTGTATAAATCCTGGTTGCTGTCTCTTTATGAGGAGTTGTGGCCCGTTGTCAGGCAACGTGGCGTGG
TGTGCACTGTGTTTGCTGACGCAACCCCCACTGGTTGGGGCATTGCCACCACCTGTCAGCTCCTTTCCGG
GACTTTCGCTTTCCCCCTCCCTATTGCCACGGCGGAACTCATCGCCGCCTGCCTTGCCCGCTGCTGGACA
GGGGCTCGGCTGTTGGGCACTGACAATTCCGTGGTGTTGTCGGGGAAATCATCGTCCTTTCCTTGGCTGC
TCGCCTGTGTTGCCACCTGGATTCTGCGCGGGACGTCCTTCTGCTACGTCCCTTCGGCCCTCAATCCAGC
GGACCTTCCTTCCCGCGGCCTGCTGCCGGCTCTGCGGCCTCTTCCGCGTCTTCGCCTTCGCCCTCAGACG
AGTCGGATCTCCCTTTGGGCCGCCTCCCCGCGTCGACTTTAAGACCAATGACTTACAAGGCAGCTGTAGA
TCTTAGCCACTTTTTAAAAGAAAAGGGGGGACTGGAAGGGCTAATTCACTCCCAACGAAGACAAGATCTG
CTTTTTGCTTGTACTGGGTCTCTCTGGTTAGACCAGATCTGAGCCTGGGAGCTCTCTGGCTAACTAGGGA
ACCCACTGCTTAAGCCTCAATAAAGCTTGCCTTGAGTGCTTCAAGTAGTGTGTGCCCGTCTGTTGTGTGA
CTCTGGTAACTAGAGATCCCTCAGACCCTTTTAGTCAGTGTGGAAAATCTCTAGCAGTACGTATAGTAGT
TCATGTCATCTTATTATTCAGTATTTATAACTTGCAAAGAAATGAATATCAGAGAGTGAGAGGAACTTGT
TTATTGCAGCTTATAATGGTTACAAATAAAGCAATAGCATCACAAATTTCACAAATAAAGCATTTTTTTC
ACTGCATTCTAGTTGTGGTTTGTCCAAACTCATCAATGTATCTTATCATGTCTGGCTCTAGCTATCCCGC
CCCTAACTCCGCCCATCCCGCCCCTAACTCCGCCCAGTTCCGCCCATTCTCCGCCCCATGGCTGACTAAT
TTTTTTTATTTATGCAGAGGCCGAGGCCGCCTCGGCCTCTGAGCTATTCCAGAAGTAGTGAGGAGGCTTT
TTTGGAGGCCTAGGGACGTACCCAATTCGCCCTATAGTGAGTCGTATTACGCGCGCTCACTGGCCGTCGT
TTTACAACGTCGTGACTGGGAAAACCCTGGCGTTACCCAACTTAATCGCCTTGCAGCACATCCCCCTTTC
GCCAGCTGGCGTAATAGCGAAGAGGCCCGCACCGATCGCCCTTCCCAACAGTTGCGCAGCCTGAATGGCG
AATGGG
[124 nt withheld, positions 3367-3490]
C
[91 nt withheld, positions 3492-3582]
A
[49 nt withheld, positions 3584-3632]
CCTTTGACGTTGGAGTCCACGTTCTTT
[37 nt withheld, positions 3660-3696]
ACCCTATCTCGGTCTATTCTTTTGATTTATAAGGGATTTTGCCGATTTCGGCCTATTGGTTAAAAAATGA
GCTGATTTAACAAAAATTTAACGCGAATTTTAACAAAATATTAACGCTTACAATTTAGGTGGCACTTTTC
GGGGAAATGTGCGCGGAACCCCTATTTGTTTATTTTTCTAAATACATTCAAATATGTATCCGCTCATGAG
ACAATAACCCTGATAAATGCTTCAATAATATTGAAAAAGGAAGAGTATGAGTATTCAACATTTCCGTGTC
GCCCTTATTCCCTTTTTTGCGGCATTTTGCCTTCCTGTTTTTGCTCACCCAGAAACGCTGGTGAAAGTAA
AAGATGCTGAAGATCAGTTGGGTGCACGAGTGGGTTACATCGAACTGGATCTCAACAGCGGTAAGATCCT
TGAGAGTTTTCGCCCCGAAGAACGTTTTCCAATGATGAGCACTTTTAAAGTTCTGCTATGTGGCGCGGTA
TTATCCCGTATTGACGCCGGGCAAGAGCAACTCGGTCGCCGCATACACTATTCTCAGAATGACTTGGTTG
AGTACTCACCAGTCACAGAAAAGCATCTTACGGATGGCATGACAGTAAGAGAATTATGCAGTGCTGCCAT
AACCATGAGTGATAACACTGCGGCCAACTTACTTCTGACAACGATCGGAGGACCGAAGGAGCTAACCGCT
TTTTTGCACAACATGGGGGATCATGTAACTCGCCTTGATCGTTGGGAACCGGAGCTGAATGAAGCCATAC
CAAACGACGAGCGTGACACCACGATGCCTGTAGCAATGGCAACAACGTTGCGCAAACTATTAACTGGCGA
ACTACTTACTCTAGCTTCCCGGCAACAATTAATAGACTGGATGGAGGCGGATAAAGTTGCAGGACCACTT
CTGCGCTCGGCCCTTCCGGCTGGCTGGTTTATTGCTGATAAATCTGGAGCCGGTGAGCGTGGGTCTCGCG
GTATCATTGCAGCACTGGGGCCAGATGGTAAGCCCTCCCGTATCGTAGTTATCTACACGACGGGGAGTCA
GGCAACTATGGATGAACGAAATAGACAGATCGCTGAGATAGGTGCCTCACTGATTAAGCATTGGTAACTG
TCAGACCAAGTTTACTCATATATACTTTAGATTGATTTAAAACTTCATTTTTAATTTAAAAGGATCTAGG
TGAAGATCCTTTTTGATAATCTCATGACCAAAATCCCTTAACGTGAGTTTTCGTTCCACTGAGCGTCAGA
CCCCGTAGAAAAGATCAAAGGATCTTCTTGAGATCCTTTTTTTCTGCGCGTAATCTGCTGCTTGCAAACA
AAAAAACCACCGCTACCAGCGGTGGTTTGTTTGCCGGATCAAGAGCTACCAACTCTTTTTCCGAAGGTAA
CTGGCTTCAGCAGAGCGCAGATACCAAATACTGTTCTTCTAGTGTAGCCGTAGTTAGGCCACCACTTCAA
GAACTCTGTAGCACCGCCTACATACCTCGCTCTGCTAATCCTGTTACCAGTGGCTGCTGCCAGTGGCGAT
AAGTCGTGTCTTACCGGGTTGGACTCAAGACGATAGTTACCGGATAAGGCGCAGCGGTCGGGCTGAACGG
GGGGTTCGTGCACACAGCCCAGCTTGGAGCGAACGACCTACACCGAACTGAGATACCTACAGCGTGAGCT
ATGAGAAAGCGCCACGCTTCCCGAAGGGAGAAAGGCGGACAGGTATCCGGTAAGCGGCAGGGTCGGAACA
GGAGAGCGCACGAGGGAGCTTCCAGGGGGAAACGCCTGGTATCTTTATAGTCCTGTCGGGTTTCGCCACC
TCTGACTTGAGCGTCGATTTTTGTGATGCTCGTCAGGGGGGCGGAGCCTATGGAAAAACGCCAGCAACGC
GGCCTTTTTACGGTTCCTGGCCTTTTGCTGGCCTTTTGCTCACATGTTCTTTCCTGCGTTATCCCCTGAT
TCTGTGGATAACCGTATTACCGCCTTTGAGTGAGCTGATACCGCTCGCCGCAGCCGAACGACCGAGCGCA
GCGAGTCAGTGAGCGAGGAAGCGGAAGAGCGCCCAATACGCAAACCGCCTCTCCCCGCGCGTTGGCCGAT
TCATTAATGCAGCTGGCACGACAGGTTTCCCGACTGGAAAGCGGGCAGTGAGCGCAACGCAATTAATGTG
AGTTAGCTCACTCATTAGGCACCCCAGGCTTTACACTTTATGCTTCCGGCTCGTATGTTGTGTGGAATTG
TGAGCGGATAACAATTTCACACAGGAAACAGCTATGACCATGATTACGCCAAGCGCGCAATTAACCCTCA
CTAAAGGGAACAAAAGCTGGAGCTGCAAGCTTAATGTAGTCTTATGCAATACTCTTGTAGTCTTGCAACA
TGGTAACGATGAGTTAGCAACATGCCTTACAAGGAGAGAAAAAGCACCGTGCATGCCGATTGGTGGAAGT
AAGGTGGTACGATCGTGCCTTATTAGGAAGGCAACAGACGGGTCTGACATGGATTGGACGAACCACTGAA
TTGCCGCATTGCAGAGATATTGTATTTAAGTGCCTAGCTCGATACATAAACGGGTCTCTCTGGTTAGACC
AGATCTGAGCCTGGGAGCTCTCTGGCTAACTAGGGAACCCACTGCTTAAGCCTCAATAAAGCTTGCCTTG
AGTGCTTCAAGTAGTGTGTGCCCGTCTGTTGTGTGACTCTGGTAACTAGAGATCCCTCAGACCCTTTTAG
TCAGTGTGGAAAATCTCTAGCAGTGGCGCCCGAACAGGGACTTGAAAGCGAAAGGGAAACCAGAGGAGCT
CTCTCGACGCAGGACTCGGCTTGCTGAAGCGCGCACGGCAAGAGGCGAGGGGCGGCGACTGGTGAGTACG
CCAAAAATTTTGACTAGCGGAGGCTAGAAGGAGAGAGATGGGTGCGAGAGCGTCAGTATTAAGCGGGGGA
GAATTAGATCGCGATGGGAAAAAATTCGGTTAAGGCCAGGGGGAAAGAAAAAATATAAATTAAAACATAT
AGTATGGGCAAGCAGGGAGCTAGAACGATTCGCAGTTAATCCTGGCCTGTTAGAAACATCAGAAGGCTGT
AGACAAATACTGGGACAGCTACAACCATCCCTTCAGACAGGATCAGAAGAACTTAGATCATTATATAATA
CAGTAGCAACCCTCTATTGTGTGCATCAAAGGATAGAGATAAAAGACACCAAGGAAGCTTTAGACAAGAT
AGAGGAAGAGCAAAACAAAAGTAAGACCACCGCACAGCAAGCGGCCGCTGATCTTCAGACCTGGAGGAGG
AGATATGAGGGACAATTGGAGAAGTGAATTATATAAATATAAAGTAGTAAAAATTGAACCATTAGGAGTA
GCACCCACCAAGGCAAAGAGAAGAGTGGTGCAGAGAGAAAAAAGAGCAGTGGGAATAGGAGCTTTGTTCC
TTGGGTTCTTGGGAGCAGCAGGAAGCACTATGGGCGCAGCGTCAATGACGCTGACGGTACAGGCCAGACA
ATTATTGTCTGGTATAGTGCAGCAGCAGAACAATTTGCTGAGGGCTATTGAGGCGCAACAGCATCTGTTG
CAACTCACAGTCTGGGGCATCAAGCAGCTCCAGGCAAGAATCCTGGCTGTGGAAAGATACCTAAAGGATC
AACAGCTCCTGGGGATTTGGGGTTGCTCTGGAAAACTCATTTGCACCACTGCTGTGCCTTGGAATGCTAG
TTGGAGTAATAAATCTCTGGAACAGATTTGGAATCACACGACCTGGATGGAGTGGGACAGAGAAATTAAC
AATTACACAAGCTTAATACACTCCTTAATTGAAGAATCGCAAAACCAGCAAGAAAAGAATGAACAAGAAT
TATTGGAATTAGATAAATGGGCAAGTTTGTGGAATTGGTTTAACATAACAAATTGGCTGTGGTATATAAA
ATTATTCATAATGATAGTAGGAGGCTTGGTAGGTTTAAGAATAGTTTTTGCTGTACTTTCTATAGTGAAT
AGAGTTAGGCAGGGATATTCACCATTATCGTTTCAGACCCACCTCCCAACCCCGAGGGGACCCAGAGAGG
GCCTATTTCCCATGATTCCTTCATATTTGCATATACGATACAAGGCTGTTAGAGAGATAATTAGAATTAA
TTTGACTGTAAACACAAAGATATTAGTACAAAATACGTGACGTAGAAAGTAATAATTTCTTGGGTAGTTT
GCAGTTTTAAAATTATGTTTTAAAATGGACTATCATATGCTTACCGTAACTTGAAAGTATTTCGATTTCT
TGGCTTTATATATCTTGTGGAAAGGACGAAACACCGTACTCGGCCAGGTATATAGGGTTTTAGAGCTAGA
AATAGCAAGTTAAAATAAGGCTAGTCCGTTATCAACTTGAAAAAGTGGCACCGAGTCGGTGCTTTTTTAA
GCTTGGCGTAACTAGATCTTGAGACAAATGGCAGTATTCATCCACAATTTTAAAAGAAAAGGGGGGATTG
GGGGGTACAGTGCAGGGGAAAGAATAGTAGACATAATAGCAACAGACATACAAACTAAAGAATTACAAAA
ACAAATTACAAAAATTCAAAATTTTCGGGTTTATTACAGGGACAGCAGAGATCCACTTTGGCGCCGGCTC
GAGGGGG
Features (pLannotate 1.2.2; 29 found; start..end, strand, type, name):
     14..80      +  CDS            small t antigen (fragment): SV40 (simian virus 40) small t antigen
    106..317     +  promoter       EF-1α core promoter: core promoter for human elongation factor EF-1α
    318..1256    +  intron         EF-1α intron A: intron upstream of the start codon of human EF-1α
   1278..1877    +  CDS            PuroR (fragment): puromycin N-acetyltransferase; pac from Streptomyces; confers resistance to puromycin
   1893..2481    +  misc_feature   WPRE: woodchuck hepatitis virus posttranscriptional regulatory element
   2532..2551    +  misc_feature   cPPT/CTS (fragment): central polypurine tract and central termination sequence of HIV-1
   2553..2786    +  LTR            3' LTR (ΔU3): self-inactivating 3' long terminal repeat (LTR) from HIV-1
   2864..2985    +  polyA_signal   SV40 poly(A) signal: SV40 polyadenylation signal
   3025..3160    +  rep_origin     SV40 ori: SV40 origin of replication
   3181..3199    -  promoter       T7 promoter: promoter for bacteriophage T7 RNA polymerase
   3207..3362    +  CDS            lacZα (fragment): LacZα fragment of β-galactosidase; lacZ fragment
   3367..3795    +  rep_origin     f1 ori (sequence partly withheld): f1 bacteriophage origin of replication; arrow indicates direction of (+) strand synthesis
   3848..3952    +  promoter       AmpR promoter: bla
   3953..4813    +  CDS            AmpR: β-lactamase; bla; confers resistance to ampicillin, carbenicillin, and related antibiotics
   4984..5572    +  rep_origin     ori: high-copy-number ColE1/pMB1/pBR322/pUC origin of replication
   5755..5847    +  CDS            lacI (fragment): lac repressor; lacI; The lac repressor binds to the lac operator to inhibit transcription in E. coli. This inhibition can be relieved by adding lactose or isopropyl-β-D-thiogalactopyranoside (IPTG).
   5860..5881    +  protein_bind   CAP binding site: CAP binding activates transcription in the presence of cAMP. E. coli catabolite activator protein
   5896..5926    +  promoter       lac promoter: promoter for the E. coli lac operon
   5934..5950    +  protein_bind   lac operator: The lac repressor binds to the lac operator to inhibit transcription in E. coli. This inhibition can be relieved by adding lactose or isopropyl-β-D-thiogalactopyranoside (IPTG). lac repressor encoded by lacI
   5995..6013    +  promoter       T3 promoter: promoter for bacteriophage T3 RNA polymerase
   6041..6267    +  promoter       RSV promoter: Rous sarcoma virus enhancer/promoter
   6268..6448    +  LTR            5' LTR (truncated): truncated 5' long terminal repeat (LTR) from HIV-1
   6495..6620    +  misc_feature   HIV-1 Ψ: packaging signal of human immunodeficiency virus type 1
   6604..6967    +  CDS            HIV-1 gag (fragment): gag protein from human immunodeficiency virus 1; gag
   7113..7346    +  misc_feature   RRE: The Rev response element (RRE) of HIV-1 allows for Rev-dependent mRNA export from the nucleus to the cytoplasm.
   7723..7749    +  CDS            Rev (fragment): human immunodeficiency virus 1 (HIV-1) Rev protein; rev; enhances nuclear export of unspliced and incompletely spliced viral mRNAs
   7753..7993    +  promoter       U6 promoter: RNA polymerase III promoter for human U6 snRNA
   8023..8098    +  misc_RNA       gRNA scaffold: guide RNA scaffold for the Streptococcus pyogenes CRISPR/Cas9 system
   8154..8271    +  misc_feature   cPPT/CTS: central polypurine tract and central termination sequence of HIV-1
