[The description below was written by a language model from this plasmid's Addgene catalogue record and pLannotate feature annotations shown in this document.]
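Description:
TEK gRNA (BRDN0001146784) is a third-generation lentiviral CRISPR guide plasmid built on the lentiGuide-Puro backbone. It expresses a single guide RNA directed against human TEK, the gene also known as TIE2 or CD202B, and the guide was designed against three TEK reference transcripts. The plasmid is propagated in E. coli through a high-copy ColE1/pUC-type origin with ampicillin selection (AmpR). The backbone also carries an f1 origin, an SV40 origin and leftover lac and T7/T3 cloning-vector elements.

The transfer cassette begins with an RSV promoter fused to a truncated HIV-1 5' LTR, which drives Tat-independent production of the viral genome. This is followed by the Ψ packaging signal with a partial gag sequence, the Rev response element for nuclear export, and a cPPT/CTS. Within the cassette, a human U6 RNA polymerase III promoter transcribes the TEK-specific spacer joined to the Streptococcus pyogenes Cas9 gRNA scaffold. Downstream, the EF-1α core promoter with its intron A drives puromycin N-acetyltransferase, allowing selection of transduced mammalian cells. A WPRE enhances transcript expression. The cassette ends in a self-inactivating ΔU3 3' LTR followed by an SV40 polyadenylation signal.

The plasmid does not encode Cas9, so it must be paired with a separate Cas9 vector or used in cells that already express the nuclease. It belongs to a human kinome gRNA collection created alongside work on optimised sgRNA design rules. It is suited to TEK knockout or loss-of-function studies in human cells through lentiviral delivery.
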