Addgene plasmid #75722: TEK gRNA (BRDN0001146784)
Purpose: 3rd generation lentiviral gRNA plasmid targeting human TEK
Depositing lab: John Doench & David Root. Depositing organization: Broad Institute. Publication: Optimized sgRNA design to maximize activity and minimize off-target effects of CRISPR-Cas9. Doench JG, Fusi N, Sullender M, Hegde M, Vaimberg EW, Donovan KF, Smith I, Tothova Z, Wilen C, Orchard R, Virgin HW, Listgarten J, Root DE. Nat Biotechnol. 2016 Jan 18. doi: 10.1038/nbt.3437. PubMed 26780180.
Backbone
  Vector backbone: lentiGuide-Puro
  Backbone manufacturer: Zhang Lab (Addgene plasmid # 52963)
  Vector type: Mammalian Expression, Lentiviral, CRISPR
  Selectable markers: Puromycin
Growth in bacteria
  Bacterial resistance: Ampicillin, 100 μg/mL
  Growth temperature: 37°C
  Growth strain: DH5alpha
  Copy number: High Copy
Gene/Insert
  Gene/Insert name: TEK (alt names: TEK; NM_000459.4)
  gRNA/shRNA sequence: TACTCGGCCAGGTATATAGG
  Species: H. sapiens (human)
  Entrez Gene: TEK (a.k.a. CD202B, GLC3E, TIE-2, TIE2, VMCM, VMCM1)
  Promoter: hU6
  Cloning method: Unknown
  Sequencing primers: 5′ U6-F; 3′ pS2-R
Terms and licenses: Academic/Nonprofit Terms; Industry Terms: Not Available to Industry
Depositor comments: The gRNA was designed to target the following Genbank reference sequence(s): NM_000459.4,NM_001290077.1,NM_001290078.1. Note that this plasmid does NOT contain Cas9. It should be used in conjunction with lentiCas9-Blast (Addgene #52962) or otherwise with cell lines already expressing Cas9. Browse the full kinome gRNA library at http://www.addgene.org/pooled-library/broadgpp-human-kinome/ or visit http://www.broadinstitute.org/rnai/public/ for detailed protocols and information.
How to cite: TEK gRNA (BRDN0001146784) was a gift from John Doench & David Root (Addgene plasmid # 75722 ; http://n2t.net/addgene:75722 ; RRID:Addgene_75722)
