>Addgene plasmid #75722 | TEK gRNA (BRDN0001146784) | depositor partial sequence | sequence record 143182 | Target Sequence
TACTCGGCCAGGTATATAGG
