>Addgene plasmid #75722 | TEK gRNA (BRDN0001146784) | addgene partial sequence | sequence record 184437 | hU6-F
TACGTGACGTAGAAAGTAATAATTTCTTGGGTAGTTTGCAGTTTTAAAATTATGTTTTAAAATGGACTAT
CATATGCTTACCGTAACTTGAAAGTATTTCGATTTCTTGGCTTTATATATCTTGTGGAAAGGACGAAACA
CCGTACTCGGCCAGGTATATAGGGTTTTAGAGCTAGAAATAGCAAGTTAAAATAAGGCTAGTCCGTTATC
AACTTGAAAAAGTGGCACCGAGTCGGTGCTTTTTTAAGCTTGGCGTAACTAGATCTTGAGACAAATGGCA
GTATTCATCCACAATTTTAAAAGAAAAGGGGGGATTGGGGGGTACAGTGCAGGGGAAAGAATAGTAGACA
TAATAGCAACAGACATACAAACTAAAGAATTACAAAAACAAATTACAAAAATTCAAAATTTTCGGGTTTA
TTACAGGGACAGCAGAGATCCACTTTGGCGCCGGCTCGAGGGGGCCCGGGTGCAAAGATGGATAAAGTTT
TAAACAGAGAGGAATCTTTGCAGCTAATGGACCTTCTAGGTCTTGAAAGGAGTGGGAATTGGCTCCGGTG
CCCGTCAGTG
